>Addgene plasmid #159813 | pCFJ2475 - pEXP[Psmu-2 | mosase(PATCs) | gpd-2 tagRFP-T(myr, patcs) smu-1 UTR] | addgene full sequence | sequence record 317261 | Addgene NGS Result
CAGGAAACAGCTATGACCATGATTACGCCAAGCTATCAACTTTGTATAGAAAAGTTGTGCACCAATTTGA
GTTTCCATGGGGAATCAAGCGGATACCGATTGAGTTGAAGAACCCTAAATAAAATTTTATATATTTTACC
TTCCAACTTCGAAAAAATCACTCACCATTTTAGCATGTTTCCCTCAAAAACCGTGGCAAATTGCTCTTGG
AAAATAATAGACACATCAGTTGGTCGAGCATTTTTTGGAGGAATTTTAAAACTGTGATGATGGTTGAAGG
TGACTATATTGTCTGCGAGTTGATACTCTGGAATATTGATTTTTTTGAAGATTTCATAGTCTTCTTGGAT
TTCAAAAATTGAAATATTTCAGCTGTATTAAAAGAGAATAAATAAAATGATATTGCCTAGGGGTGAGCGG
CAAACGATTTTTTCCGGCAAATCGGCAAATCGACAAATTGCCGGAATTGGAAATTTCCAGCAAATCGGCA
TATCGGCAATTTGCCGGAATTTAAAATTTCCGGCAAACCGGCAAACCGGCAAATTGCCGATTTGCCGAAC
TTCGGTAAATTTGCAAATCGGTAATTTGCCGAAAATTTTCGGCAAATTGTGGTTTTGCACTTATTTTTTG
GAATTTCAATTTCAAATGGCAAAATTAAACGCATCATATGAATTTTTCTATATCTATTTTGAGAAGTTCT
ATGAAAATATGTAGAAAAAACGGGAAAAATTCAATAATAGACAGTTTTAAGTGCTTCCGTCTTATAAAAA
ATCCCTCTAAACATTTCCGGCAAATCTGGTATTCGGCAAATCGGCAAGTCGGCAATTTGCCGTAAATTAA
AATTTCCGGCAAAACGGCAAACCGGCAAATTGCCGGAATTGGAAATTTCCGGCAAATCGGCAAATTGCTT
GCCCATTTTTTGATTCTTAGTCGGCGTTTTACACAAAAGATAAATTCCAATAAAAGACAGAACTTTGCTT
TTTGCCAGAAATTAAAAAATTGGGGCAAACCAATCCAAATATGAAGTGTAAACTTGGGTTTGCACCAGGG
CTGTGCGGAAACCGGCAATTGCCGAAATTGCCGAACCCTAAAAACTTTGGCAACCGGCAACTTTTGCTGG
CTGGAACTTCGGCAACTTTTCGGCAAACGGCAACTTGGTTGCCGGTTGCGCAAAGCTCTGGTTTGCGTTT
AGTAGCAAGGCTTCCTGAAAGAATTCCGGAGGAAAACTCCCCCTAACTCACCTTTTACTCTATGCATCTG
CTTAATTTTGTGCAATTGTAGTGCAAATAGTAGGAAATGAATTTTTTTTCCGCCATTTTTTCCTTTTCCT
ATTTCTGCTTTTCAATTTCCACGTGGAGCTCTTTTAAAATGAAAATTTAAACTCTAGATATTTCACGTTT
TAAAAAAAAAAAATTTTAATTTTCTATCGGTTTTACTTTTGACGAAAAGGGTTCACAGACATTGGAAATA
ATCATCATTTACTATATATAAAGCGCTTATTCTGTGTGTCCATAGTTTGTAGTCTCTGTAGTCTTTGTAG
TCTGTGAAGTTTTGGCTTCTGGAGGGATAGTGAGTTGGGGTCAGTGTAGGGATATAGTCGGGGTACTGTA
GTGGTACAATAGTGGTACGGTAGGAATACTGTAGGGTTACGGTAGTTTCATAAAAAATTAATTTTCAGCC
CCAGAAGTCGGGGGCCGCGCCGAAGGTGCCTAGACCTAAGCCTAGGCCTCAGCCTAAGCCTAATTACATC
AAAAAAGCTATGACTTTTGGATCATTTTGACTTCTTTTCTAGAACGCATAATGAAATAATTCTTAATTTC
ATCGGCTTTTTCTCATCGTTGCTTAGAAGTATTGTCTTGAAAATTGATATTTTTAGAAAGTACACATATT
TCTCAATCCTTTTATTTAAATTTCTGAAAGAAACTTTGCCACAACGGTGAGAAAAGGGTGCCCGAAAAAT
GTGCATTTAAATGTGAAAAATATCCGTGGCCGCGGCCTAAGAACCCCCGTCGGCCATGTGGTGCAAGTGC
GCTCTGTTGCGGATTTTTATATTTAATTGCATTTTCGCATATTCGAACGATTTTCCTGATTTTCCAGCCG
AAATTGTCCATTAAAAAGTGGCAAGTTTGTACAAAAAAGCAGGCTAAAAAATGTCCTCCTTCGTCCCAAA
CAAGGTAAGTTTATCTAAAAAGTTTTTCATTCAAAATGTGTAAAAATTCATTTAAAATAACCCAAAAATC
ATTAATCCTCGATATTTTCAGGAGCAAACCCGTACCGTCCTCATCTTCTGCTTCCACCTCAAGAAGACCG
CCGCCGAGTCCCACCGTATGCTCGTCGAGGTATTTTCCTGCATTTTTCAACTGGGAAAATGAAAGAAAAT
CGATAATTTCAGGCCTTCGGAGAGCAAGTCCCAACCGTCAAGACCTGCGAGCGTTGGTTCCAACGTTTCA
AGTCCGGAGACTTCGACGTCGACGACAAGGAGCACGGAAAGCCACCAAAGCGTTACGAGGACGCCGAGCT
CCAAGCCCTCCTCGACGAGGACGACGCCCAAACGCAAAAGCAACTCGCCGAGCAACTCGAGGTATCCCAA
CAAGCCGTATCCAACCGACTCCGTGAGATGGGAAAGGTAAGTTTTCTGTTTTATTTACTTGTTTTGAGAA
TTGGGATTTTTAGCTGAAAAATTGGATTTTAAGATGAAAAATTGAAATTTTCAACTAAAAATTTCAATTT
TTAGCTGAAAAGTTAAATTTTTAGCTAAAGAGTGGGATTTTTAGTTGAAAAATCGAGATTTCTAGCTAAA
AAGTATGATTTTTAGCTGAAAGATTGGAATTTTAAGCAGAAAAAATTGTATTTTTAGCTGATAAATCAAA
TTTTAAGCGGAAAAATTTGAATTTTTAGCTAAAAAATTCCATTTTCAACTAAAAATCGTGATTTTTAGCT
TTAAAAATTGGATTTTTAGCTGAAAAATCGGATTTTTAGCTGAAAATTGAAATTTTTTAGTTAAAAAGTG
AGATTTTTTAACAGAAAAGTGAGATTTTTAGTTAAAAAATAATATTTTTAGCTAAAAAATACAATTTTCA
ACTAAAGATCGTGATTTTTAGCTTTAAAAATTGGATTTTTAGCTAAAAAATCGGATTTTTAGCTGAAAAT
TGAAATTTTTTAGTTAAAAAGTGGGATTTTAAGATGAAAAGTGAGATTTTTTAGCTGAAAAGTGAGATTT
TCAGCTAAAAAATACAATTTTCAACTGAAAAATTGGGATTTTTAGCTTTAAAAATTGGATTTTCAGCTTT
AAAAATTGGATTTTTAGCTGAAAAGTGAGATTTTTAGTTGAAAAATTGAAATGTTTAGCTGAAAAATTGG
AATTTTTAAGTAAAAAAGTGGGATTTTAAGATGAAAAGTGAGATGTTTTTAGCTGAAAAGTGAGATTTTT
AGCTAAAAAATACAATTTTCAACTGAAAAATTGGGATTTTTAGCTCAAAAGTGGGACGAAAGACGAAAAA
AAAAATCGATTTTTTACCAAAAATTAGATTTTCAGATCCAAAAGGTCGGACGTTGGGTCCCACACGAGCT
CAACGAGCGTCAAATGGAGCGTCGTAAGAACACCTGCGAGATCCTCCTCTCCCGTTACAAGCGTAAGTCC
TTCCTCCACCGTATCGTCACCGGTGACGAGAAGTGGATCTTCTTCGTCAACCCAAAGCGTAAGGTAAGTT
ATGTACGCGATTTCTCGGCGAAAAAATGGACTTTTTTGCTCAAAAACTGAATTTTTCAGCTTTTTTTGCA
CTGAAAATGCTGAAAATTGGTTTTTTTGCTGAAAATTCACCGAAAAAAGCTGAAAATATTGCAGAAATCG
ACGAAAAATGCCTTTTTTGCTGAAATTTCAGCCAGAAAATTGTTCAGAATCGCAATTTCCTGCCAAAATC
GACGTTTTTCGGCGAAAATTGGTAGATTTTGAACCGAAAATTGTGAAAAATGGACTTTTTTGCTCAAAAA
CAGACTTTTTGAGCTTTTTTCACACTGAAAATGGTGGAAAATTGGATTTTCCAGCAGAAAATTCGGAAAT
TTTCAATTTTTGGCGGAAATTTGACGAAAAATATATGAAAAACACCGATTTTTGTCTGAAAAAGTTCAAA
AGCCGAAAAATTGGCCAAAAATCTCCAAAATCGGACTTTTCTGGCGTTTTTCGTGGAAAAATTGAAATTT
TTTTGAAAAATTGAGCAAAAATCGCCGAAAAACCGCTAAAAAAACTGCCGAAATTGGCAATTTTGAGCTT
AAAAAAACTTGAAAAATGCTCAAAATTACCCAATTTTCACCGGAAATTGAGCTAAAATCGTCGAAAAAGA
CTGAATTTTCAATTTTTAGCTGAAAATCTGCCTATTTTCGGCTAAAATTGCTTTAAAAACATTAAAATTC
AAATTTTTTGGCTAAAAATACTCAGATTGCCCTTTTTTTTCTCCAAAAATGACAAAAAAAAAATCAATCA
GAAAAATGCGATTTTTTTTACAAAAATTGGCTTCAAAACGTCTAAATTCTCCCTAATTTTTGCTGCTGAA
AATTGTGCAAAAATCACCGAAAAATGACGATTTTAGGCTGAAAATCTTCAAAAAAAGCTCAAAATTCCCC
ACTTTTCACCGGAAAAAGACGAAAAAAGCTCCAAATTTATCGATTAACATTTTCAGAAGTCCTACGTCGA
CCCAGGACAACCAGCCACCTCCACCGCCCGTCCAAACCGTTTCGGAAAGAAGACCATGCTCTGCGTCTGG
TGGGACCAATCCGGAGTCATCTACTACGAGCTCCTCAAGCCAGGTAAGTTCTTTTTTTTGCTCGTTTTTG
AGTGAAAAATTGATGGAATTCACAAAAAATGGCCAAAGAATCCTCAAAATTGGCCGAAAATTCTGAAAAA
TGACCTAAAAATCACCGAAAAACGGCCAAAAATTATCTGAAAATCGCCGAAAATCTCAAATTTTGAGGAA
ATTCCCGCTAAAAATTAATAAAAATCACCGAAAAAAGGCCAAAAATTACCTAATAAAGGCCGAAAATCGC
CTAAAAAGGCCAAAAATTCTGAAAAATGGCCAAATTTCAATTTTTCACACACAAAAAATCCCTGAATTTT
CTATTTTTACTCGAAAAACTGTGGATTTACGGGGGTAAAAATTCAGTTTTTAGTGCTATTTCACAAGAAA
AACACAGCATTTTCGACAAAAACTCCGATTTTTAAGCCAAAAATTTGAGGTTTTTAGTTTTTTACGTGAA
AACCTGAACTTTTTGCCAAAAAAACACTTTTTTTTAGACTAAAAATCAATTTTCGATCAAAAATCACTAA
TTTTGCCTGAAAAAATATAGATTTTTCCACTTTTTCACTGAAAAAAAACTGGATTTTCACTAGAAAATCA
AGTTGTTTTTAGACCAAAAATTTTATTTTTCCGCTGAAAATTATCGTTTTTCAGTCAATTTTCAGCTAAA
AATCCCTGAAATTCTGGATTTTCAGCCAAAAAACTCGAAATTTTCCAAAAAAACCCCGTTTAAAAATGAG
TTTAGACTGAAAATTCCGATTTTTGAGCCAAAAATTTGATTTTTAATCGAAAAAAATTGGATTTTCAACC
AAAAAATCAGTTTTTCAGTGATTTTTAGAGTAAAAATCACTGATTTTAACACAAAATTCCAGTTTTTCGT
GATTTTTCACTAGAAAATCCCGATTTTTCCCCAAAAAATCCATTTTTCCGACTAAAAATCCCCAAAGTAA
TTTTCAGGAGAAACCGTCAACACTGCCCGTTACCAGCAACAGCTCATCAATCTCAACCGTGCCCTCCAAC
GTAAGCGTCCAGAGTACCAAAAGCGTCAACATCGTGTCATCTTCCTCCACGACAACGCCCCATCCCACAC
GGCCCGTGCCGTCCGTGACACCCTCGAGACACTCAACTGGGAGGTCCTCCCACACGCCGCCTACTCCCCA
GGTAAGTTCATACAATTTTCTGGAGAAAAATATTTTAAAAAATAACGAAAATGGACCGAATTTTTGGAGA
AAATTTTAAAAAAAACGACATTTTTCCCAAAAAATTGAAAAATTTCCGAAAAAACGTTCAAAATTTTCAA
AAAAGGAGCATTTTTCGAAAAAAAAAACGATAATACGGAAATTTTTTGATTTTCCAGTTTTTTTCTCAAA
GAAAATCGGAAAAAGGTTTTTTTTCTTTAAAAACGTCCAAAATTTTTCGAAAAAAGAGAAAATTTTCGAT
TTTCCGATTTTTTTCAGAAAAAAATTGAAAAAAAAAGAAATTTTCCGATTTTCTCAGAGAAAGACGAAAA
GACGATATTTTTCGGAAAAAAGTTGAAAAATCAAAAAAAAAACCGAAAAACGGCCGAAATTTTCTAAAAA
TTGGAAATATTGTCGATTTTTCGAAAAAAAAGAGTCAAAAGTTTTCAAAAAAATATATTTTTTCGATTTT
CCGTTTTTTTTTTTCAGTAAACATTGAAACAAACGAAATTTTTCCAAAAAAATCCAATTATTTTCCCAAA
TATCGAAATATTTTTGATTTTCCGTTTTTTTCAGAAAAAAGTTAAAAAAAAAAGGGAAAATTAAGATTTT
CCTGATTTTTTTTGAGAAAAAATCGATAAAAATTGAATATTCTGGAAAAAACCTTTAAAAAATTCGAATT
AAATCGAAAAACGTCCAAAATTTTCTAAAAAATTGAAATTTTTTTTGAAAAAAAACGGAAAAATTTAGAT
TTCCCGACTTTTTTCAATGAAAAATCGAATTTTCGTTGACTTTTCATTAAAAAATCCAAACGCATTTTTT
TCCACTAAAATCTCGAAAAAGTGTCATATTGCACCATATTGTTTCCACATTCATATTATTTTGAGCTAAA
TCAGGTGATTTTCTGTATTTTGATACTAATTTCTATTTTTAGAAAAAATGTGGGAACAATATGGTGCAAT
ATGACATTTTTTCGAGATTTTAGTGGAGAAAAAATGCGTTTGGAAACGAATTTTATAATAAAAAGTCAAC
GAAAATTCGATTTTTCATGGAAAAATAGGGAAATCGAAAACAAATTTGCTTTTTTTTCAAAAAAAAAAAC
GGAAATTCGAAATTTTTCCGTTCTTTCAAAAAAAAATCGATTTTTTTGGAAATTTTTTTTTTCAAATTTT
TAAAAAGAATTTTTCAGACCTCGCCCCATCCGACTACCACCTCTTCGCCTCCATGGGACACGCCCTCGCC
GAGCAACGTTTCGACTCCTACGAGTCCGTCAAGAAGTGGCTCGACGAGTGGTTCGCCGCCAAGGACGACG
AGTTCTACTGGCGTGGAATCCACAAGCTCCCAGAGCGTTGGGAGAAGTGCGTCGCCTCCGACGGAAAGTA
CTTCGAGTAAACCCAGCTTTCTTGTACAAAGTGGCCTAAGCTGTCTCATCCTACTTTCACCTAGTTAACT
GCTTGTCTTAAAATCTATGCTTCTCTTTAGTATCTAAAATTTTCCTAGAAGCTTACAAGTATATAAATGG
TCTCTTCTCAATAAAGGTTGTATATTTATTCATCTTATTGAATCTGCCATTTCCTCGTTTTTGCGAGTTT
ATATACCTTCCAATTTTCTTTCTATTGTATTTTCAACTTCTAATTTTAATTCAGGGAAACTGCTTCAACG
CATCATGGGTTGTACCATGTCACAGGAAGAGCGTGCCGCTCTTGAAAGATCACGAATGTCCTCAGTCTCC
AAGGTAACACTTAGTTTTTGTTGCTCTGTTTAAAAATTAATTTTAAGGGAGAGGAGCTCATCAAGGAGAA
CATGCACATGAAGCTCTACATGGAGGGAACCGTCAACAACCACCACTTCAAGTGCACCTCCGAGGGAGAG
GGAAAGCCATACGAGGGAACCCAAACCATGCGTATCAAGGTCGTCGAGGGAGGACCACTCCCATTCGCCT
TCGACATCCTCGCCACCTCCTTCATGTACGGATCGCGTACCTTCATCAACCACACCCAAGGTAAGTTTTC
TTATGGGAAAGAAGGAAAAAACCGAGATTTTACTTGAAAAATTGAATTTTTCGCGGGATTTTCACCAAAA
ATTGTTGAATATTCATTATTTCACGCTGTAAAACAAAAAAAAAAAAAATCAAAAACTACGTTGAAATCGC
GTTTTTAAGCGAATTTTCTTCAGAATTGCCAGATTTTAACCCCAAATTTTGCAGTTTTTAAATAAAATTT
CACCTTTTCGGCTCAAATTGTAGATTTTCCTGAAAATTTAGTACAAAAAACAATTTCCTCGTAAATTTTT
CAAATAGATTTTCAGGAATCCCAGACTTCTTCAAGCAATCCTTCCCAGAGGGATTCACCTGGGAGCGTGT
CACCACCTACGAGGACGGAGGAGTCCTCACCGCCACCCAAGACACCTCCCTCCAAGACGGATGCCTCATC
TACAACGTCAAGGTAAGTTATGTCTACCTGCCTGCCTACCGCCTAAATTTTTTGTGAAGTTTCTTCAAAA
AATCCAGAAAAAAAAACAATTTTCATACGATTTTTTCCCTTAAAATTGTGAATTTTCATGCTTTTTAGCC
CCAAAAGTCATTATTTGAGAAAAAATTTCATACAAAAAAGTTTTGAGAAATACACAATTTTTTAAATGTA
ATTTTCAAATTTTCAATTTTCAACTAGAAAATTCACAAAACTTGTAAATTTTGGACCAAAACATTTATAC
AATTACTTTTTTTGAATCTAATAACTACAATAACTACAAATTTAACATTTTCAGATCCGTGGAGTCAACT
TCCCATCCAACGGACCAGTCATGCAAAAGAAGACCCTCGGATGGGAGGCCAACACCGAGATGCTCTACCC
AGCCGACGGAGGACTGGAGGGACGTACCGACATGGCCCTCAAGCTCGTCGGAGGAGGACACCTCATCTGC
AACTTCAAGACCACCTACCGTTCCAAGAAGCCAGCCAAGGTAAGTTCTTTTTTTGAAAAGTGCAGTTTGT
AGTCTAATTTTCATTTATTTTCTTTTTAAAAAACGCATCAATTTTTAAATATTTTGGGACAAAATCCGAA
AACTGTACTAATTTGTAGTTTGTAAAATTAAAAAAAAAACGCAAAAAAATGTTTTCAAAAATGCTTAGAA
TAAAAATAAAATTTCTAAAAAATTGAACAAAATAAACATTTAAAAATTCAAAAAGTTTGAAAAAATGCAA
AGTTTTTTAATGCAAAAAATATTTAATGTTTAAACAAATTTAAAAAATGTTGTAAGAATATGTTTAGAGA
CAGTTTTTAAATGTTAAATTGCAAAAAAAAAAAGCAAAAAAAAATTTGAAAAATGTAACAGAAAATTTTA
ATTAAAAAAGTCGTGTTTTTTTCAAACCTGCAATTCTTTGTAATTTTATTTATAAAGAGAAACAAATCAA
ATTGTATATTACGAAAAACGATACTAAAATTCGAAAATTTGCGGTTTTTTGCGTAAAAAATACGGTTCCG
TAATTTTCAGAACCTCAAGATGCCAGGAGTCTACTACGTCGACCACCGTCTGGAGCGTATCAAGGAGGCC
GACAAGGAGACGTACGTCGAGCAACACGAGGTCGCCGTCGCCCGTTACTGCGACCTCCCATCCAAGCTCG
GACACAAGCTCAACGGAATGGACGAGCTCTACAAGTCGGGATAATTTTCCCCAGATTTCCCCACGATTTT
TTTTGACATTTTTATGAAAATTTTCTCTAAAAGTTACCCCTATTTTGTTTAGACTGATCTCTTATTTTAT
CCAATGTTTCAAATTTTTGAAATTGCTCGAAAATTCCAATTTTCACATATTTTTGTTGATTTTTTCGCCA
TTTTCCCCTGATAAATTAACTTATTTTTGCAATTTTTTCTTTCGAAAAAATATTGGTTTCTCATCACCAT
TTATCCTTTTTTTTATGGAGTTAAAAATTGTTAAAAAAATTTAATTTTTTTTCTAATTTTAGAGTCAAAA
CGGGTTCGAATCTAGAGCGTAGCTGTACGATTTTTTGGCGATTTTTGCGGTTTTCTGGTGAGTTTTTTTA
AAGTTATTTTTTTGAAAAAAATTCTTGAAAATAAAAGGAAATTGTTTTAAAAAAAAATTTCAAAGAAAAA
ATTTTGAAAAAATTGAAACATTTTTTTTATTTTGACCAAAAATATTGAAAATTAATTAACATTTTTTTTT
GGAAAGTTAATTTTTAATACAAATTTTTTAAATTTATTTTACAAAAAAAATTGAATTTCTGTGAAAAATC
AGTTTTCCAGTACATAATGATTTGACCAAAAAAAATTGAAAAAAATGATTTTTTAAAATTAAAAATACCA
TAAAATGCTGAAAATTCAGAAAAATAAGTAAATTTTAAAAAATTCTGGAAAAACATCTAAAAACCCCCCA
AATATAATATTTTGGACCCTTTTATTTTCTGCTCGACATCTCAAATATCCTCCAATTTTTCGCTTTTTTG
ATTAATTGAAAGCATAGTGGGGGCAGGTGTTATAGGACACCCTTCCCTCCACTTTTTTGGAGCATTTTTC
AAAGCTCTTCCGAGAGCAGAAGCTTCTCAATTTTTCCACCCCAAAAGTTTGAAATTCTGCCAAAAAATCT
CGCATTTTAACAATTTTTCGAGATGTTTCACGTCCTTTTCATTGCGATTTCCCAACTTTATTATACATAG
TTGATAATTCACTGGCCGTCGTTTTACAACGTCGTGACTGGGAAAACCCTGGCGTTACCCAACTTAATCG
CCTTGCAGCACATCCCCCTTTCGCCAGCTGGCGTAATAGCGAAGAGGCCCGCACCGATCGCCCTTCCCAA
CAGTTGCGCAGCCTGAATGGCGAATGGCGCCTGATGCGGTATTTTCTCCTTACGCATCTGTGCGGTATTT
CACACCGCATATGGTGCACTCTCAGTGCAATCTGCTCTGATGCCGCATAGTTAAGCCAGCCCCGACACCC
GCCAACACCCGCTGACGCGCCCTGACGGGCTTGTCTGCTCCCGGCATCCGCTTACAGACAAGCTGTGACC
GTCTCCGGGAGCTGCATGTGTCAGAGGTTTTCACCGTCATCACCGAAACGCGCGAGACGAAAGGGCCTCG
TGATACGCCTATTTTTATAGGTTAATGTCATGATAATAATGGTTTCTTAGACGTCAGGTGGCACTTTTCG
GGGAAATGTGCGCGGAACCCCTATTTGTTTATTTTTCTAAATACATTCAAATATGTATCCGCTCATGAGA
CAATAACCCTGATAAATGCTTCAATAATATTGAAAAAGGAAGAGTATGAGTATTCAACATTTCCGTGTCG
CCCTTATTCCCTTTTTTGCGGCATTTTGCCTTCCTGTTTTTGCTCACCCAGAAACGCTGGTGAAAGTAAA
AGATGCTGAAGATCAGTTGGGTGCACGAGTGGGTTACATCGAACTGGATCTCAACAGCGGTAAGATCCTT
GAGAGTTTTCGCCCCGAAGAACGTTTTCCAATGATGAGCACTTTTAAAGTTCTGCTATGTGGCGCGGTAT
TATCCCGTATTGACGCCGGGCAAGAGCAACTCGGTCGCCGCATACACTATTCTCAGAATGACTTGGTTGA
GTACTCACCAGTCACAGAAAAGCATCTTACGGATGGCATGACAGTAAGAGAATTATGCAGTGCTGCCATA
ACCATGAGTGATAACACTGCGGCCAACTTACTTCTGACAACGATCGGAGGACCGAAGGAGCTAACCGCTT
TTTTGCACAACATGGGGGATCATGTAACTCGCCTTGATCGTTGGGAACCGGAGCTGAATGAAGCCATACC
AAACGACGAGCGTGACACCACGATGCCTGTAGCAATGGCAACAACGTTGCGCAAACTATTAACTGGCGAA
CTACTTACTCTAGCTTCCCGGCAACAATTAATAGACTGGATGGAGGCGGATAAAGTTGCAGGACCACTTC
TGCGCTCGGCCCTTCCGGCTGGCTGGTTTATTGCTGATAAATCTGGAGCCGGTGAGCGTGGCTCTCGCGG
TATCATTGCAGCACTGGGGTCAGATGGTAAGCCCTCCCGTATCGTAGTTATCTACACGACGGGGAGTCAG
GCAACTATGGATGAACGAAATAGACAGATCGCTGAGATAGGTGCCTCACTGATTAAGCATTGGTAACTGT
CAGACCAAGTTTACTCATATATACTTTAGATTGATTTAAAACTTCATTTTTAATTTAAAAGGATCTAGGT
GAAGATCCTTTTTGATAATCTCATGACCAAAATCCCTTAACGTGAGTTTTCGTTCCACTGAGCGTCAGAC
CCCGTAGAAAAGATCAAAGGATCTTCTTGAGATCCTTTTTTTCTGCGCGTAATCTGCTGCTTGCAAACAA
AAAAACCACCGCTACCAGCGGTGGTTTGTTTGCCGGATCAAGAGCTACCAACTCTTTTTCCGAAGGTAAC
TGGCTTCAGCAGAGCGCAGATACCAAATACTGTTCTTCTAGTGTAGCCGTAGTTAGGCCACCACTTCAAG
AACTCTGTAGCACCGCCTACATACCTCGCTCTGCTAATCCTGTTACCAGTGGCTGCTGCCAGTGGCGATA
AGTCGTGTCTTACCGGGTTGGACTCAAGACGATAGTTACCGGATAAGGCGCAGCGGTCGGGCTGAACGGG
GGGTTCGTGCACACAGCCCAGCTTGGAGCGAACGACCTACACCGAACTGAGATACCTACAGCGTGAGCTA
TGAGAAAGCGCCACGCTTCCCGAAGGGAGAAAGGCGGACAGGTATCCGGTAAGCGGCAGGGTCGGAACAG
GAGAGCGCACGAGGGAGCTTCCAGGGGGAAACGCCTGGTATCTTTATAGTCCTGTCGGGTTTCGCCACCT
CTGACTTGAGCGTCGATTTTTGTGATGCTCGTCAGGGGGGCGGAGCCTATGGAAAAACGCCAGCAACGCG
GCCTTTTTACGGTTCCTGGTCTTTTGCTGGCCTTTTGCTCACATGTTCTTTCCTGCGTTATCCCCTGATT
CTGTGGATAACCGTATTACCGCCTTTGAGTGAGCTGATACCAGCGGATAACAATTTCACA
Features (pLannotate 1.2.2; 18 found; start..end, strand, type, name):
     37..57      +  protein_bind   attB4: mutant version of attB; core recombination site for the Gateway® BP reaction BP Clonase™
   2122..2142    +  protein_bind   attB1: mutant version of attB; core recombination site for the Gateway® BP reaction BP Clonase™
   2151..2345    +  CDS            mariner\T (fragment): MOS1T_DROMA - Experimental evidence at protein level: Swiss-Prot protein existence level 1. Mediates transposition of transposon Mos1 by a 'cut and paste' mechanism. Transposases are sequence-specific nucleases and strand transferases that catalyze transposition through an ordered series of events: sequence-specific binding of transposase to the terminal inverted repeats (IR) present at each end of the transposon, pairing of the transposon IRs in a paired-end complex (PEC), cleavage of one or both DNA strands at each transposon end, capture of target DNA, and strand transfer to insert the tran
   2399..2629    +  CDS            mariner\T (fragment): MOS1T_DROMA - Experimental evidence at protein level: Swiss-Prot protein existence level 1. Mediates transposition of transposon Mos1 by a 'cut and paste' mechanism. Transposases are sequence-specific nucleases and strand transferases that catalyze transposition through an ordered series of events: sequence-specific binding of transposase to the terminal inverted repeats (IR) present at each end of the transposon, pairing of the transposon IRs in a paired-end complex (PEC), cleavage of one or both DNA strands at each transposon end, capture of target DNA, and strand transfer to insert the tran
   3238..3258    +  promoter       LEU2 promoter (fragment): S. cerevisiae LEU2
   3446..3466    +  promoter       LEU2 promoter (fragment): S. cerevisiae LEU2
   4638..4805    +  CDS            mariner\T (fragment): MOS1T_DROMA - Experimental evidence at protein level: Swiss-Prot protein existence level 1. Mediates transposition of transposon Mos1 by a 'cut and paste' mechanism. Transposases are sequence-specific nucleases and strand transferases that catalyze transposition through an ordered series of events: sequence-specific binding of transposase to the terminal inverted repeats (IR) present at each end of the transposon, pairing of the transposon IRs in a paired-end complex (PEC), cleavage of one or both DNA strands at each transposon end, capture of target DNA, and strand transfer to insert the tran
   7364..7384    -  protein_bind   attB2: mutant version of attB; core recombination site for the Gateway® BP reaction BP Clonase™
   7754..8869    +  CDS            cp-mKate: cp-mKate is a basic (constitutively fluorescent) red fluorescent protein published in 2011, derived from Entacmaea quadricolor.
   8876..8929    +  CDS            cp-mKate (fragment): cp-mKate is a basic (constitutively fluorescent) red fluorescent protein published in 2011, derived from Entacmaea quadricolor.
   9458..9595    +  CDS            cp-mKate (fragment): cp-mKate is a basic (constitutively fluorescent) red fluorescent protein published in 2011, derived from Entacmaea quadricolor.
  10061..10078   -  promoter       URA3 promoter (fragment): S. cerevisiae URA3
  10647..10804   +  CDS            lacZα (fragment): LacZα fragment of β-galactosidase; lacZ fragment
  10810..10909   -  misc_feature   bom (fragment): basis of mobility region from pBR322
  11011..11046   -  CDS            rop (fragment): Rop protein, which maintains plasmids at low copy number; rop
  11141..11245   +  promoter       AmpR promoter: bla
  11246..12106   +  CDS            AmpR: β-lactamase; bla; confers resistance to ampicillin, carbenicillin, and related antibiotics
  12277..12865   +  rep_origin     ori: high-copy-number ColE1/pMB1/pBR322/pUC origin of replication
