[The description below was written by a language model from this plasmid's Addgene catalogue record and pLannotate feature annotations shown in this document.]
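Description:
pCFJ2475 is a C. elegans expression plasmid of about 13 kb, assembled by three-fragment Gateway cloning into the pDEST R4-R3 destination backbone. The attB4, attB1 and attB2 sites in the feature table mark the junctions between the promoter, coding and 3' slots. It is propagated in E. coli as a high-copy plasmid using a ColE1/pUC-type origin and is selected with ampicillin through the bla gene. No worm selection marker is annotated or recorded.

According to the construct name, the first slot carries the smu-2 promoter. The second slot carries the Mos1 (mariner) transposase. The annotation detects this gene only as separated coding fragments spread over several kilobases, as expected for an open reading frame interrupted by large introns containing PATCs (periodic An/Tn clusters). The third slot holds a gpd-2 operon-type linker followed by a myristoylated tagRFP-T, also carrying PATC introns, and the smu-1 3' UTR. The tool labels the fluorescent protein as the related Entacmaea-derived cp-mKate, again split into pieces. This arrangement should allow transposase and membrane-targeted red reporter to be co-expressed from one transcript, so that fluorescence reports expression of the enzyme. The short hits to yeast LEU2 and URA3 promoters are about 20 bp long and are most likely spurious matches within AT-rich intron sequence.

The stated purpose is an optimized enzyme for genome editing in C. elegans, and the associated work concerns design rules that reduce germline silencing of transgenes on simple extrachromosomal arrays. The plasmid therefore presumably supplies a germline source of Mos1 transposase for Mos1-based editing or insertion, although the record does not detail specific applications.
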