Addgene plasmid #159813: pCFJ2475 - pEXP[Psmu-2 | mosase(PATCs) | gpd-2 tagRFP-T(myr, patcs) smu-1 UTR]
Purpose: Optimized enzyme for genome editing in C. elegans
Depositing lab: Christian Froekjaer-Jensen. Depositing organization: King Abdullah University of Science and Technology (KAUST). Publication: Engineering rules that minimize germline silencing of transgenes in simple extrachromosomal arrays in C. elegans. Aljohani MD, El Mouridi S, Priyadarshini M, Vargas-Velazquez AM, Frokjaer-Jensen C. Nat Commun. 2020 Dec 9;11(1):6300. doi: 10.1038/s41467-020-19898-0. PubMed 33298957.
Backbone
  Vector backbone: pDEST R4-R3
  Vector type: Worm Expression
Growth in bacteria
  Bacterial resistance: Ampicillin, 100 μg/mL
  Growth temperature: 37°C
  Growth strain: DH5alpha
  Copy number: High Copy
Gene/Insert
  Gene/Insert name: pEXP[Psmu-2 | mosase(PATCs) | gpd-2 tagRFP-T(myr, patcs) smu-1 UTR]
  Species: C. elegans (nematode)
  Mutation: Not applicable
  Cloning method: Gateway Cloning
Terms and licenses: Academic/Nonprofit Terms; Industry Terms: Not Available to Industry
Depositor comments: See www.wormbuilder.org for more information.
How to cite: pCFJ2475 - pEXP[Psmu-2 | mosase(PATCs) | gpd-2 tagRFP-T(myr, patcs) smu-1 UTR] was a gift from Christian Froekjaer-Jensen (Addgene plasmid # 159813 ; http://n2t.net/addgene:159813 ; RRID:Addgene_159813)
